Addgene plasmid #144161: TFORF2901
Purpose: Lentiviral vector for overexpressing transcription factor ORFs with unique 24-bp barcodes. Barcodes facilitate identification of transcription factors in pooled screens.
Depositing lab: Feng Zhang. Depositing organization: Broad Institute. Publication: A transcription factor atlas of directed differentiation. Joung J, Ma S, Tay T, Geiger-Schuller KR, Kirchgatterer PC, Verdine VK, Guo B, Arias-Garcia MA, Allen WE, Singh A, Kuksenko O, Abudayyeh OO, Gootenberg JS, Fu Z, Macrae RK, Buenrostro JD, Regev A, Zhang F. Cell. 2023 Jan 5;186(1):209-229.e26. doi: 10.1016/j.cell.2022.11.026. PubMed 36608654.
Backbone
  Vector backbone: pLX_TRC317
  Backbone manufacturer: Broad Institute Genetic Perturbation Platform
  Backbone size w/o insert (bp): 8264
  Vector type: Mammalian Expression, Lentiviral
  Selectable markers: Puromycin
Growth in bacteria
  Bacterial resistance: Ampicillin, 100 μg/mL
  Growth temperature: 37°C
  Growth strain: NEB Stable
  Copy number: High Copy
Gene/Insert
  Gene/Insert name: DACH1
  Species: H. sapiens (human)
  Insert size (bp): 1778
  Entrez Gene: DACH1 (a.k.a. DACH)
  Promoter: EF1a
  Cloning method: Unknown
  Sequencing primers: 5′ GGGTGGAGACTGAAGTTAGGCCAG; 3′ CACATAGCGTAAAAGGAGCAACATAG
Terms and licenses: Academic/Nonprofit Terms; Industry Terms: Not Available to Industry
Depositor comments: NM_080760,ENST00000611519 . The transcription factor ORF portion of this plasmid was synthesized by Genewiz. Please test multiple small colonies in case of plasmid recombination. To make this collection available in a timely manner, a portion of this collection was not fully sequenced by Addgene. If an Addgene verified full plasmid sequence is not available, please contact us prior to placing an order to request the full sequence.
How to cite: TFORF2901 was a gift from Feng Zhang (Addgene plasmid # 144161 ; http://n2t.net/addgene:144161 ; RRID:Addgene_144161)
