[The description below was written by a language model from this plasmid's Addgene catalogue record and pLannotate feature annotations shown in this document.]
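Description:
TFORF2901 is a lentiviral mammalian expression plasmid built on the pLX_TRC317 backbone and carrying the human transcription factor DACH1 as an open reading frame. It belongs to a barcoded transcription factor ORF collection, in which each clone carries a unique 24-bp barcode so that the factor can be identified in pooled overexpression screens. In bacteria the roughly 10 kb plasmid is maintained through a high-copy ColE1/pUC-type origin and selected with ampicillin via β-lactamase. An f1 origin and remnants of a lac/lacZα cloning region with T7 and T3 promoters are also present in the backbone. The depositor warns that recombination can occur, which is common for LTR-containing plasmids.

The viral cassette follows a third-generation, self-inactivating design. An RSV promoter drives a truncated HIV-1 5' LTR, followed by the Ψ packaging signal with a gag fragment, the Rev response element for Rev-dependent nuclear export of the genomic RNA, and a cPPT/CTS. The cassette ends in a ΔU3 3' LTR, with an SV40 polyadenylation signal downstream. Within the provirus, an SV40 early promoter/origin region precedes the puromycin N-acetyltransferase gene, allowing puromycin selection of transduced cells. A separate EF-1α promoter drives strong constitutive expression of DACH1, whose coding sequence was synthesized. A WPRE downstream of the ORF enhances transcript stability and expression. The barcode itself is not annotated in the feature table, so its position is not stated. The short U6 promoter, small t antigen and Rev fragments are probably only partial matches rather than functional elements. The construct is used to make lentivirus for DACH1 overexpression, for example in directed differentiation screens.
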