Features (pLannotate 1.2.2; 31 found; start..end, strand, type, name):
      5..231     +  promoter       RSV promoter: Rous sarcoma virus enhancer/promoter
    232..412     +  LTR            5' LTR (truncated): truncated 5' long terminal repeat (LTR) from HIV-1
    459..584     +  misc_feature   HIV-1 Ψ: packaging signal of human immunodeficiency virus type 1
    568..931     +  CDS            HIV-1 gag (fragment): gag protein from human immunodeficiency virus 1; gag
   1077..1310    +  misc_feature   RRE: The Rev response element (RRE) of HIV-1 allows for Rev-dependent mRNA export from the nucleus to the cytoplasm.
   1687..1713    +  CDS            Rev (fragment): human immunodeficiency virus 1 (HIV-1) Rev protein; rev; enhances nuclear export of unspliced and incompletely spliced viral mRNAs
   1720..1743    +  promoter       SV40 promoter (fragment): SV40 early promoter
   1744..1815    +  promoter       SV40 promoter (fragment): SV40 enhancer and early promoter
   1839..1974    +  rep_origin     SV40 ori: SV40 origin of replication
   2020..2616    +  CDS            PuroR (fragment): puromycin N-acetyltransferase; pac from Streptomyces; confers resistance to puromycin
   2665..2782    +  misc_feature   cPPT/CTS: central polypurine tract and central termination sequence of HIV-1
   2847..2913    +  CDS            small t antigen (fragment): SV40 (simian virus 40) small t antigen
   2920..4098    +  promoter       EF-1α promoter: strong constitutive promoter for human elongation factor EF-1α
   4115..5788    +  CDS            DACH1 (fragment): DACH1_HUMAN - Also known as DACH. Experimental evidence at protein level: Swiss-Prot protein existence level 1. Transcription factor that is involved in regulation of organogenesis. Seems to be a regulator of SIX1, SIX6 and probably SIX5. Corepression of precursor cell proliferation in myoblasts by SIX1 is switched to coactivation through recruitment of EYA3 to the SIX1-DACH1 complex. Transcriptional activation seems also to involve association of CREBBP. Seems to act as a corepressor of SIX6 in regulating proliferation by directly repressing cyclin-dependent kinase inhibitors, including the p
   5804..5857    +  promoter       U6 promoter (fragment): RNA polymerase III promoter for human U6 snRNA
   5899..6487    +  misc_feature   WPRE: woodchuck hepatitis virus posttranscriptional regulatory element
   6538..6557    +  misc_feature   cPPT/CTS (fragment): central polypurine tract and central termination sequence of HIV-1
   6559..6792    +  LTR            3' LTR (ΔU3): self-inactivating 3' long terminal repeat (LTR) from HIV-1
   6870..6991    +  polyA_signal   SV40 poly(A) signal: SV40 polyadenylation signal
   7031..7166    +  rep_origin     SV40 ori: SV40 origin of replication
   7187..7205    -  promoter       T7 promoter: promoter for bacteriophage T7 RNA polymerase
   7213..7368    +  CDS            lacZα (fragment): LacZα fragment of β-galactosidase; lacZ fragment
   7373..7801    +  rep_origin     f1 ori (sequence partly withheld): f1 bacteriophage origin of replication; arrow indicates direction of (+) strand synthesis
   7854..7958    +  promoter       AmpR promoter: bla
   7959..8819    +  CDS            AmpR: β-lactamase; bla; confers resistance to ampicillin, carbenicillin, and related antibiotics
   8990..9578    +  rep_origin     ori: high-copy-number ColE1/pMB1/pBR322/pUC origin of replication
   9761..9853    +  CDS            lacI (fragment): lac repressor; lacI; The lac repressor binds to the lac operator to inhibit transcription in E. coli. This inhibition can be relieved by adding lactose or isopropyl-β-D-thiogalactopyranoside (IPTG).
   9866..9887    +  protein_bind   CAP binding site: CAP binding activates transcription in the presence of cAMP. E. coli catabolite activator protein
   9902..9932    +  promoter       lac promoter: promoter for the E. coli lac operon
   9940..9956    +  protein_bind   lac operator: The lac repressor binds to the lac operator to inhibit transcription in E. coli. This inhibition can be relieved by adding lactose or isopropyl-β-D-thiogalactopyranoside (IPTG). lac repressor encoded by lacI
  10001..10019   +  promoter       T3 promoter: promoter for bacteriophage T3 RNA polymerase
>Addgene plasmid #144161 | TFORF2901 | addgene full sequence | sequence record 396224 | Addgene NGS Result
TTAATGTAGTCTTATGCAATACTCTTGTAGTCTTGCAACATGGTAACGATGAGTTAGCAACATGCCTTAC
AAGGAGAGAAAAAGCACCGTGCATGCCGATTGGTGGAAGTAAGGTGGTACGATCGTGCCTTATTAGGAAG
GCAACAGACGGGTCTGACATGGATTGGACGAACCACTGAATTGCCGCATTGCAGAGATATTGTATTTAAG
TGCCTAGCTCGATACATAAACGGGTCTCTCTGGTTAGACCAGATCTGAGCCTGGGAGCTCTCTGGCTAAC
TAGGGAACCCACTGCTTAAGCCTCAATAAAGCTTGCCTTGAGTGCTTCAAGTAGTGTGTGCCCGTCTGTT
GTGTGACTCTGGTAACTAGAGATCCCTCAGACCCTTTTAGTCAGTGTGGAAAATCTCTAGCAGTGGCGCC
CGAACAGGGACTTGAAAGCGAAAGGGAAACCAGAGGAGCTCTCTCGACGCAGGACTCGGCTTGCTGAAGC
GCGCACGGCAAGAGGCGAGGGGCGGCGACTGGTGAGTACGCCAAAAATTTTGACTAGCGGAGGCTAGAAG
GAGAGAGATGGGTGCGAGAGCGTCAGTATTAAGCGGGGGAGAATTAGATCGCGATGGGAAAAAATTCGGT
TAAGGCCAGGGGGAAAGAAAAAATATAAATTAAAACATATAGTATGGGCAAGCAGGGAGCTAGAACGATT
CGCAGTTAATCCTGGCCTGTTAGAAACATCAGAAGGCTGTAGACAAATACTGGGACAGCTACAACCATCC
CTTCAGACAGGATCAGAAGAACTTAGATCATTATATAATACAGTAGCAACCCTCTATTGTGTGCATCAAA
GGATAGAGATAAAAGACACCAAGGAAGCTTTAGACAAGATAGAGGAAGAGCAAAACAAAAGTAAGACCAC
CGCACAGCAAGCGGCCGCTGATCTTCAGACCTGGAGGAGGAGATATGAGGGACAATTGGAGAAGTGAATT
ATATAAATATAAAGTAGTAAAAATTGAACCATTAGGAGTAGCACCCACCAAGGCAAAGAGAAGAGTGGTG
CAGAGAGAAAAAAGAGCAGTGGGAATAGGAGCTTTGTTCCTTGGGTTCTTGGGAGCAGCAGGAAGCACTA
TGGGCGCAGCGTCAATGACGCTGACGGTACAGGCCAGACAATTATTGTCTGGTATAGTGCAGCAGCAGAA
CAATTTGCTGAGGGCTATTGAGGCGCAACAGCATCTGTTGCAACTCACAGTCTGGGGCATCAAGCAGCTC
CAGGCAAGAATCCTGGCTGTGGAAAGATACCTAAAGGATCAACAGCTCCTGGGGATTTGGGGTTGCTCTG
GAAAACTCATTTGCACCACTGCTGTGCCTTGGAATGCTAGTTGGAGTAATAAATCTCTGGAACAGATTTG
GAATCACACGACCTGGATGGAGTGGGACAGAGAAATTAACAATTACACAAGCTTAATACACTCCTTAATT
GAAGAATCGCAAAACCAGCAAGAAAAGAATGAACAAGAATTATTGGAATTAGATAAATGGGCAAGTTTGT
GGAATTGGTTTAACATAACAAATTGGCTGTGGTATATAAAATTATTCATAATGATAGTAGGAGGCTTGGT
AGGTTTAAGAATAGTTTTTGCTGTACTTTCTATAGTGAATAGAGTTAGGCAGGGATATTCACCATTATCG
TTTCAGACCCACCTCCCAACCCCGAGGGGACCCATGCATTGCATCTCAATTAGTCAGCAACCAGGTGTGG
AAAGTCCCCAGGCTCCCCAGCAGGCAGAAGTATGCAAAGCATGCGTCTCAATTAGTCAGCAACCATAGTC
CCGCCCCTAACTCCGCCCATCCCGCCCCTAACTCCGCCCAGTTCCGCCCATTCTCCGCCCCATGGCTGAC
TAATTTTTTTTATTTATGCAGAGGCCGAGGCCGCCTCGGCCTCTGAGCTATTCCAGAAGTAGTGAGGAGG
CTTTTTTGGAGGCCTAGGCTTTTGCAAAAAGCTTTCTAGAGGTACCACCGGAGCTTACCATGACCGAGTA
CAAGCCCACGGTGCGCCTCGCCACCCGCGACGACGTCCCCAGGGCCGTACGCACCCTCGCCGCCGCGTTC
GCCGACTACCCCGCCACGCGCCACACCGTCGATCCGGACCGCCACATCGAGCGGGTCACCGAGCTGCAAG
AACTCTTCCTCACGCGCGTCGGGCTCGACATCGGCAAGGTGTGGGTCGCGGACGACGGCGCCGCCGTGGC
GGTCTGGACCACGCCGGAGAGCGTCGAAGCGGGGGCGGTGTTCGCCGAGATCGGCCCGCGCATGGCCGAG
TTGAGCGGTTCCCGGCTGGCCGCGCAGCAACAGATGGAAGGCCTCCTGGCGCCGCACCGGCCCAAGGAGC
CCGCGTGGTTCCTGGCCACCGTCGGCGTCTCGCCCGACCACCAGGGCAAGGGTCTGGGCAGCGCCGTCGT
GCTCCCCGGAGTGGAGGCGGCCGAGCGCGCCGGGGTGCCCGCCTTCCTGGAGACCTCCGCGCCCCGCAAC
CTCCCCTTCTACGAGCGGCTCGGCTTCACCGTCACCGCCGACGTCGAGGTGCCCGAAGGACCGCGCACCT
GGTGCATGACCCGCAAGCCCGGTGCCAGTTAACGAATTCTAGATCTTGAGACAAATGGCAGTATTCATCC
ACAATTTTAAAAGAAAAGGGGGGATTGGGGGGTACAGTGCAGGGGAAAGAATAGTAGACATAATAGCAAC
AGACATACAAACTAAAGAATTACAAAAACAAATTACAAAAATTCAAAATTTTCGGGTTTATTACAGGGAC
AGCAGAGATCCACTTTGGCGCCGGCTCGAGGCCTGCAGGTGCAAAGATGGATAAAGTTTTAAACAGAGAG
GAATCTTTGCAGCTAATGGACCTTCTAGGTCTTGAAAGGAGTGGGAATTGGCTCCGGTGCCCGTCAGTGG
GCAGAGCGCACATCGCCCACAGTCCCCGAGAAGTTGGGGGGAGGGGTCGGCAATTGAACCGGTGCCTAGA
GAAGGTGGCGCGGGGTAAACTGGGAAAGTGATGTCGTGTACTGGCTCCGCCTTTTTCCCGAGGGTGGGGG
AGAACCGTATATAAGTGCAGTAGTCGCCGTGAACGTTCTTTTTCGCAACGGGTTTGCCGCCAGAACACAG
GTAAGTGCCGTGTGTGGTTCCCGCGGGCCTGGCCTCTTTACGGGTTATGGCCCTTGCGTGCCTTGAATTA
CTTCCACCTGGCTGCAGTACGTGATTCTTGATCCCGAGCTTCGGGTTGGAAGTGGGTGGGAGAGTTCGAG
GCCTTGCGCTTAAGGAGCCCCTTCGCCTCGTGCTTGAGTTGAGGCCTGGCCTGGGCGCTGGGGCCGCCGC
GTGCGAATCTGGTGGCACCTTCGCGCCTGTCTCGCTGCTTTCGATAAGTCTCTAGCCATTTAAAATTTTT
GATGACCTGCTGCGACGCTTTTTTTCTGGCAAGATAGTCTTGTAAATGCGGGCCAAGATCTGCACACTGG
TATTTCGGTTTTTGGGGCCGCGGGCGGCGACGGGGCCCGTGCGTCCCAGCGCACATGTTCGGCGAGGCGG
GGCCTGCGAGCGCGGCCACCGAGAATCGGACGGGGGTAGTCTCAAGCTGGCCGGCCTGCTCTGGTGCCTG
GCCTCGCGCCGCCGTGTATCGCCCCGCCCTGGGCGGCAAGGCTGGCCCGGTCGGCACCAGTTGCGTGAGC
GGAAAGATGGCCGCTTCCCGGCCCTGCTGCAGGGAGCTCAAAATGGAGGACGCGGCGCTCGGGAGAGCGG
GCGGGTGAGTCACCCACACAAAGGAAAAGGGCCTTTCCGTCCTCAGCCGTCGCTTCATGTGACTCCACGG
AGTACCGGGCGCCGTCCAGGCACCTCGATTAGTTCTCGAGCTTTTGGAGTACGTCGTCTTTAGGTTGGGG
GGAGGGGTTTTATGCGATGGAGTTTCCCCACACTGAGTGGGTGGAGACTGAAGTTAGGCCAGCTTGGCAC
TTGATGTAATTCTCCTTGGAATTTGCCCTTTTTGAGTTTGGATCTTGGTTCATTCTCAAGCCTCAGACAG
TGGTTCAAAGTTTTTTTCTTCCATTTCAGGTGTCGTGAGGCTAGCACCGCCACCATGGCAGTGCCGGCGG
CTTTGATCCCTCCGACCCAGCTGGTCCCCCCTCAACCCCCAATCTCCACGTCTGCTTCCTCCTCTGGCAC
CACCACCTCCACCTCTTCGGCGACTTCGTCTCCGGCTCCTTCCATCGGACCCCCGGCGTCCTCTGGGCCA
ACTCTGTTCCGCCCGGAGCCCATCGCTTCGGCGGCGGCGGCGGCGGCCACAGTCACCTCTACCGGCGGCG
GCGGCGGCGGCGGCGGCAGCGGAGGCGGCGGCGGCAGCAGCGGCAACGGAGGCGGCGGTGGCGGCGGCGG
CGGTGGCAGCAACTGCAACCCCAACCTGGCGGCCGCGAGCAACGGCAGCGGCGGCGGCGGCGGCGGCATC
AGCGCTGGCGGCGGCGTCGCTTCCAGCACCCCCATCAACGCCAGCACCGGCAGCAGCAGCAGCAGCAGTA
GCAGCAGCAGCAGCAGCAGCAGTAGTAGCAGCAGCAGCAGTAGCAGCAGCAGCTGCGGCCCCCTCCCCGG
GAAACCCGTGTACTCAACCCCGTCCCCAGTGGAAAACACCCCTCAGAATAATGAGTGCAAAATGGTGGAT
CTGAGGGGGGCCAAAGTGGCTTCCTTCACGGTGGAGGGCTGCGAGCTGATCTGCCTGCCCCAGGCTTTCG
ACCTGTTCCTGAAGCACTTGGTGGGGGGCTTGCATACGGTCTACACCAAGCTGAAGCGGCTGGAGATCAC
GCCGGTGGTGTGCAATGTGGAACAAGTTCGCATCCTGAGGGGACTGGGCGCCATCCAGCCAGGAGTGAAC
CGCTGCAAACTCATCTCCAGGAAGGACTTCGAGACCCTCTACAATGACTGCACCAACGCAAGTTCTAGAC
CTGGAAGGCCTCCTAAGAGGACTCAAAGTGTCACCTCCCCAGAGAACTCTCACATCATGCCGCATTCTGT
CCCTGGTCTCATGTCTCCTGGGATAATTCCACCAACAGGTCTGACAGCAGCCGCTGCAGCAGCTGCTGCT
GCTACCAATGCAGCTATTGCTGAAGCAATGAAGGTGAAAAAAATCAAATTAGAAGCCATGAGCAACTATC
ATGCCAGTAATAACCAACATGGAGCAGACTCTGAAAACGGGGACATGAATTCAAGTGTCGATGAGACCCC
GCTTTCTACACCAACCGCAAGAGACAGCCTTGACAAACTCTCTCTAACTGGGCATGGACAACCACTGCCT
CCAGGTTTTCCATCTCCTTTTCTGTTTCCTGATGGACTGTCTTCCATCGAGACTCTTCTGACTAACATAC
AGGGGCTGTTGAAAGTTGCCATAGATAATGCCAGAGCTCAAGAGAAACAGGTCCAACTGGAAAAAACTGA
GCTGAAGATGGATTTTTTAAGGGAAAGAGAACTAAGGGAAACACTTGAGAAGCAGTTGGCTATGGAACAA
AAGAATAGAGCCATAGTTCAAAAGAGGCTAAAGAAGGAGAAGAAGGCAAAGAGAAAATTGCAGGAAGCAC
TTGAGTTTGAGACGAAACGGCGTGAACAAGCAGAACAGACGCTAAAACAGGCAGCTTCAACAGATAGTCT
CAGGGTCTTAAATGACTCTCTGACCCCAGAGATAGAGGCTGACCGCAGTGGCGGCAGAACAGATGCTGAA
AGGACAATACAAGATGGAAGACTGTATTTGAAAACTACTGTCATGTACTAGTAATGAACTAGTCCGTAAC
TTGAAAGTATTTCGATTTCTTGGCTTTATATATCTTGTGGAAAGGACGACACAAGGTTAGATTATAGCTG
CATACGCGTTAAGTCGACAATCAACCTCTGGATTACAAAATTTGTGAAAGATTGACTGGTATTCTTAACT
ATGTTGCTCCTTTTACGCTATGTGGATACGCTGCTTTAATGCCTTTGTATCATGCTATTGCTTCCCGTAT
GGCTTTCATTTTCTCCTCCTTGTATAAATCCTGGTTGCTGTCTCTTTATGAGGAGTTGTGGCCCGTTGTC
AGGCAACGTGGCGTGGTGTGCACTGTGTTTGCTGACGCAACCCCCACTGGTTGGGGCATTGCCACCACCT
GTCAGCTCCTTTCCGGGACTTTCGCTTTCCCCCTCCCTATTGCCACGGCGGAACTCATCGCCGCCTGCCT
TGCCCGCTGCTGGACAGGGGCTCGGCTGTTGGGCACTGACAATTCCGTGGTGTTGTCGGGGAAATCATCG
TCCTTTCCTTGGCTGCTCGCCTGTGTTGCCACCTGGATTCTGCGCGGGACGTCCTTCTGCTACGTCCCTT
CGGCCCTCAATCCAGCGGACCTTCCTTCCCGCGGCCTGCTGCCGGCTCTGCGGCCTCTTCCGCGTCTTCG
CCTTCGCCCTCAGACGAGTCGGATCTCCCTTTGGGCCGCCTCCCCGCGTCGACTTTAAGACCAATGACTT
ACAAGGCAGCTGTAGATCTTAGCCACTTTTTAAAAGAAAAGGGGGGACTGGAAGGGCTAATTCACTCCCA
ACGAAGACAAGATCTGCTTTTTGCTTGTACTGGGTCTCTCTGGTTAGACCAGATCTGAGCCTGGGAGCTC
TCTGGCTAACTAGGGAACCCACTGCTTAAGCCTCAATAAAGCTTGCCTTGAGTGCTTCAAGTAGTGTGTG
CCCGTCTGTTGTGTGACTCTGGTAACTAGAGATCCCTCAGACCCTTTTAGTCAGTGTGGAAAATCTCTAG
CAGTACGTATAGTAGTTCATGTCATCTTATTATTCAGTATTTATAACTTGCAAAGAAATGAATATCAGAG
AGTGAGAGGAACTTGTTTATTGCAGCTTATAATGGTTACAAATAAAGCAATAGCATCACAAATTTCACAA
ATAAAGCATTTTTTTCACTGCATTCTAGTTGTGGTTTGTCCAAACTCATCAATGTATCTTATCATGTCTG
GCTCTAGCTATCCCGCCCCTAACTCCGCCCATCCCGCCCCTAACTCCGCCCAGTTCCGCCCATTCTCCGC
CCCATGGCTGACTAATTTTTTTTATTTATGCAGAGGCCGAGGCCGCCTCGGCCTCTGAGCTATTCCAGAA
GTAGTGAGGAGGCTTTTTTGGAGGCCTAGGGACGTACCCAATTCGCCCTATAGTGAGTCGTATTACGCGC
GCTCACTGGCCGTCGTTTTACAACGTCGTGACTGGGAAAACCCTGGCGTTACCCAACTTAATCGCCTTGC
AGCACATCCCCCTTTCGCCAGCTGGCGTAATAGCGAAGAGGCCCGCACCGATCGCCCTTCCCAACAGTTG
CGCAGCCTGAATGGCGAATGGG
[124 nt withheld, positions 7373-7496]
C
[91 nt withheld, positions 7498-7588]
A
[49 nt withheld, positions 7590-7638]
CCTTTGACGTTGGAGTCCACGTTCTTT
[37 nt withheld, positions 7666-7702]
ACCCTATCTCGGTCTATTCTTTTGATTTATAAGGGATTTTGCCGATTTCGGCCTATTGGTTAAAAAATGA
GCTGATTTAACAAAAATTTAACGCGAATTTTAACAAAATATTAACGCTTACAATTTAGGTGGCACTTTTC
GGGGAAATGTGCGCGGAACCCCTATTTGTTTATTTTTCTAAATACATTCAAATATGTATCCGCTCATGAG
ACAATAACCCTGATAAATGCTTCAATAATATTGAAAAAGGAAGAGTATGAGTATTCAACATTTCCGTGTC
GCCCTTATTCCCTTTTTTGCGGCATTTTGCCTTCCTGTTTTTGCTCACCCAGAAACGCTGGTGAAAGTAA
AAGATGCTGAAGATCAGTTGGGTGCACGAGTGGGTTACATCGAACTGGATCTCAACAGCGGTAAGATCCT
TGAGAGTTTTCGCCCCGAAGAACGTTTTCCAATGATGAGCACTTTTAAAGTTCTGCTATGTGGCGCGGTA
TTATCCCGTATTGACGCCGGGCAAGAGCAACTCGGTCGCCGCATACACTATTCTCAGAATGACTTGGTTG
AGTACTCACCAGTCACAGAAAAGCATCTTACGGATGGCATGACAGTAAGAGAATTATGCAGTGCTGCCAT
AACCATGAGTGATAACACTGCGGCCAACTTACTTCTGACAACGATCGGAGGACCGAAGGAGCTAACCGCT
TTTTTGCACAACATGGGGGATCATGTAACTCGCCTTGATCGTTGGGAACCGGAGCTGAATGAAGCCATAC
CAAACGACGAGCGTGACACCACGATGCCTGTAGCAATGGCAACAACGTTGCGCAAACTATTAACTGGCGA
ACTACTTACTCTAGCTTCCCGGCAACAATTAATAGACTGGATGGAGGCGGATAAAGTTGCAGGACCACTT
CTGCGCTCGGCCCTTCCGGCTGGCTGGTTTATTGCTGATAAATCTGGAGCCGGTGAGCGTGGGTCTCGCG
GTATCATTGCAGCACTGGGGCCAGATGGTAAGCCCTCCCGTATCGTAGTTATCTACACGACGGGGAGTCA
GGCAACTATGGATGAACGAAATAGACAGATCGCTGAGATAGGTGCCTCACTGATTAAGCATTGGTAACTG
TCAGACCAAGTTTACTCATATATACTTTAGATTGATTTAAAACTTCATTTTTAATTTAAAAGGATCTAGG
TGAAGATCCTTTTTGATAATCTCATGACCAAAATCCCTTAACGTGAGTTTTCGTTCCACTGAGCGTCAGA
CCCCGTAGAAAAGATCAAAGGATCTTCTTGAGATCCTTTTTTTCTGCGCGTAATCTGCTGCTTGCAAACA
AAAAAACCACCGCTACCAGCGGTGGTTTGTTTGCCGGATCAAGAGCTACCAACTCTTTTTCCGAAGGTAA
CTGGCTTCAGCAGAGCGCAGATACCAAATACTGTTCTTCTAGTGTAGCCGTAGTTAGGCCACCACTTCAA
GAACTCTGTAGCACCGCCTACATACCTCGCTCTGCTAATCCTGTTACCAGTGGCTGCTGCCAGTGGCGAT
AAGTCGTGTCTTACCGGGTTGGACTCAAGACGATAGTTACCGGATAAGGCGCAGCGGTCGGGCTGAACGG
GGGGTTCGTGCACACAGCCCAGCTTGGAGCGAACGACCTACACCGAACTGAGATACCTACAGCGTGAGCT
ATGAGAAAGCGCCACGCTTCCCGAAGGGAGAAAGGCGGACAGGTATCCGGTAAGCGGCAGGGTCGGAACA
GGAGAGCGCACGAGGGAGCTTCCAGGGGGAAACGCCTGGTATCTTTATAGTCCTGTCGGGTTTCGCCACC
TCTGACTTGAGCGTCGATTTTTGTGATGCTCGTCAGGGGGGCGGAGCCTATGGAAAAACGCCAGCAACGC
GGCCTTTTTACGGTTCCTGGCCTTTTGCTGGCCTTTTGCTCACATGTTCTTTCCTGCGTTATCCCCTGAT
TCTGTGGATAACCGTATTACCGCCTTTGAGTGAGCTGATACCGCTCGCCGCAGCCGAACGACCGAGCGCA
GCGAGTCAGTGAGCGAGGAAGCGGAAGAGCGCCCAATACGCAAACCGCCTCTCCCCGCGCGTTGGCCGAT
TCATTAATGCAGCTGGCACGACAGGTTTCCCGACTGGAAAGCGGGCAGTGAGCGCAACGCAATTAATGTG
AGTTAGCTCACTCATTAGGCACCCCAGGCTTTACACTTTATGCTTCCGGCTCGTATGTTGTGTGGAATTG
TGAGCGGATAACAATTTCACACAGGAAACAGCTATGACCATGATTACGCCAAGCGCGCAATTAACCCTCA
CTAAAGGGAACAAAAGCTGGAGCTGCAAGC
