>Addgene plasmid #144161 | TFORF2901 | depositor partial sequence | sequence record 284607 | Insert
ACCGCCACCATGGCAGTGCCGGCGGCTTTGATCCCTCCGACCCAGCTGGTCCCCCCTCAACCCCCAATCT
CCACGTCTGCTTCCTCCTCTGGCACCACCACCTCCACCTCTTCGGCGACTTCGTCTCCGGCTCCTTCCAT
CGGACCCCCGGCGTCCTCTGGGCCAACTCTGTTCCGCCCGGAGCCCATCGCTTCGGCGGCGGCGGCGGCG
GCCACAGTCACCTCTACCGGCGGCGGCGGCGGCGGCGGCGGCAGCGGAGGCGGCGGCGGCAGCAGCGGCA
ACGGAGGCGGCGGTGGCGGCGGCGGCGGTGGCAGCAACTGCAACCCCAACCTGGCGGCCGCGAGCAACGG
CAGCGGCGGCGGCGGCGGCGGCATCAGCGCTGGCGGCGGCGTCGCTTCCAGCACCCCCATCAACGCCAGC
ACCGGCAGCAGCAGCAGCAGCAGTAGCAGCAGCAGCAGCAGCAGCAGTAGTAGCAGCAGCAGCAGTAGCA
GCAGCAGCTGCGGCCCCCTCCCCGGGAAACCCGTGTACTCAACCCCGTCCCCAGTGGAAAACACCCCTCA
GAATAATGAGTGCAAAATGGTGGATCTGAGGGGGGCCAAAGTGGCTTCCTTCACGGTGGAGGGCTGCGAG
CTGATCTGCCTGCCCCAGGCTTTCGACCTGTTCCTGAAGCACTTGGTGGGGGGCTTGCATACGGTCTACA
CCAAGCTGAAGCGGCTGGAGATCACGCCGGTGGTGTGCAATGTGGAACAAGTTCGCATCCTGAGGGGACT
GGGCGCCATCCAGCCAGGAGTGAACCGCTGCAAACTCATCTCCAGGAAGGACTTCGAGACCCTCTACAAT
GACTGCACCAACGCAAGTTCTAGACCTGGAAGGCCTCCTAAGAGGACTCAAAGTGTCACCTCCCCAGAGA
ACTCTCACATCATGCCGCATTCTGTCCCTGGTCTCATGTCTCCTGGGATAATTCCACCAACAGGTCTGAC
AGCAGCCGCTGCAGCAGCTGCTGCTGCTACCAATGCAGCTATTGCTGAAGCAATGAAGGTGAAAAAAATC
AAATTAGAAGCCATGAGCAACTATCATGCCAGTAATAACCAACATGGAGCAGACTCTGAAAACGGGGACA
TGAATTCAAGTGTCGATGAGACCCCGCTTTCTACACCAACCGCAAGAGACAGCCTTGACAAACTCTCTCT
AACTGGGCATGGACAACCACTGCCTCCAGGTTTTCCATCTCCTTTTCTGTTTCCTGATGGACTGTCTTCC
ATCGAGACTCTTCTGACTAACATACAGGGGCTGTTGAAAGTTGCCATAGATAATGCCAGAGCTCAAGAGA
AACAGGTCCAACTGGAAAAAACTGAGCTGAAGATGGATTTTTTAAGGGAAAGAGAACTAAGGGAAACACT
TGAGAAGCAGTTGGCTATGGAACAAAAGAATAGAGCCATAGTTCAAAAGAGGCTAAAGAAGGAGAAGAAG
GCAAAGAGAAAATTGCAGGAAGCACTTGAGTTTGAGACGAAACGGCGTGAACAAGCAGAACAGACGCTAA
AACAGGCAGCTTCAACAGATAGTCTCAGGGTCTTAAATGACTCTCTGACCCCAGAGATAGAGGCTGACCG
CAGTGGCGGCAGAACAGATGCTGAAAGGACAATACAAGATGGAAGACTGTATTTGAAAACTACTGTCATG
TACTAGTAATGAACTAGTCCGTAACTTGAAAGTATTTCGATTTCTTGGCTTTATATATCTTGTGGAAAGG
ACGACACAAGGTTAGATTATAGCTGCAT
