>Addgene plasmid #144161 | TFORF2901 | depositor partial sequence | sequence record 284608 | Barcode
CACAAGGTTAGATTATAGCTGCAT
